Addgene plasmid #243921: pUPD3_PARTPRM_Plac
Purpose: GoldenBraid2.0 IPTG/Lactose-Inducible promoter, not including ribosome binding site. Lacks repressor, LacI.
Depositing lab: Christophe Herman. Depositing organization: Baylor College of Medicine. Publication: GoldenBraid2.0 E. coli: a comprehensive and characterized toolkit for enterics. Cooke MB, Welch KT, Ramirez LD, Wen AX, Marciano DC, Herman C. Synth Biol (Oxf). 2025 Aug 14;10(1):ysaf015. doi: 10.1093/synbio/ysaf015. eCollection 2025. PubMed 40927394.
Backbone
  Vector backbone: pUPD3
  Vector type: Bacterial Expression
Growth in bacteria
  Bacterial resistance: Chloramphenicol, 25 μg/mL
  Growth temperature: 37°C
  Growth strain: DH5alpha
  Copy number: High Copy
Gene/Insert
  Gene/Insert name: PlacZYA without lacI
  Species: Escherichia coli
  Insert size (bp): 114
  Cloning method: Golden Gate
Terms and licenses: Academic/Nonprofit Terms; Industry Terms: Not Available to Industry
How to cite: pUPD3_PARTPRM_Plac was a gift from Christophe Herman (Addgene plasmid # 243921 ; http://n2t.net/addgene:243921 ; RRID:Addgene_243921)
