[The description below was written by a language model from this plasmid's Addgene catalogue record and pLannotate feature annotations shown in this document.]
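Description:
pUPD3_PARTPRM_Plac is a GoldenBraid2.0 level-0 part plasmid that stores a single standardized promoter part in the pUPD3 domestication vector, as part of a toolkit adapting GoldenBraid assembly to E. coli and related enteric bacteria. The plasmid is small (about 2.5 kb) and is maintained in E. coli at high copy from a ColE1/pUC-type origin. Selection is by chloramphenicol through a cat gene driven by its own promoter. The backbone also carries an f1 phage origin. T7 and SP6 promoters flank the cloning position, alongside a short remnant of lacZα, and a small tet promoter fragment is also annotated. These are backbone elements and play no role in the part itself.

The payload is a 114 bp fragment of the E. coli lacZYA promoter region, installed by Golden Gate cloning. The annotation resolves it into three regulatory pieces: the CAP binding site, which confers cAMP-dependent activation; the core lac promoter; and the lac operator, where the Lac repressor binds to block transcription until lactose or IPTG relieves it. The part deliberately excludes a ribosome binding site, so an RBS part must be supplied separately when building a transcriptional unit. It also lacks lacI, so inducible control depends on repressor provided by the host strain or by another module in the assembly; without it, the promoter would be expected to behave as unrepressed. The plasmid is not an expression construct in itself. It serves as a source of a reusable IPTG/lactose-inducible promoter for modular assembly with RBS, coding sequence and terminator parts into higher-level GoldenBraid vectors.
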