Features (pLannotate 1.2.2; 11 found; start..end, strand, type, name):
     32..53      +  protein_bind   CAP binding site: CAP binding activates transcription in the presence of cAMP. E. coli catabolite activator protein
     68..98      +  promoter       lac promoter: promoter for the E. coli lac operon
    106..122     +  protein_bind   lac operator: The lac repressor binds to the lac operator to inhibit transcription in E. coli. This inhibition can be relieved by adding lactose or isopropyl-β-D-thiogalactopyranoside (IPTG). lac repressor encoded by lacI
    166..184     -  promoter       SP6 promoter: promoter for bacteriophage SP6 RNA polymerase
    331..919     -  rep_origin     ori: high-copy-number ColE1/pMB1/pBR322/pUC origin of replication
   1034..1136    +  promoter       cat promoter: promoter of the E. coli cat gene encoding chloramphenicol acetyltransferase
   1137..1793    +  CDS            cat: CAT_ECOLX - Experimental evidence at protein level: Swiss-Prot protein existence level 1. This enzyme is an effector of chloramphenicol resistance in bacteria. From Escherichia coli. This protein is used as a marker in many commonly used cloning vectors, such as pACYC184.
   1881..1898    -  promoter       tet promoter (fragment): E. coli promoter for tetracycline efflux protein gene
   1909..2364    +  rep_origin     f1 ori (sequence partly withheld): f1 bacteriophage origin of replication; arrow indicates direction of (+) strand synthesis
   2383..2404    -  CDS            lacZα (fragment): LacZα fragment of β-galactosidase; lacZ fragment
   2407..2425    +  promoter       T7 promoter: promoter for bacteriophage T7 RNA polymerase
>Addgene plasmid #243921 | pUPD3_PARTPRM_Plac | addgene full sequence | sequence record 488102 | Addgene NGS Result
GGTCTCGGGAGGGCAGTGAGCGCAACGCAATTAATGTGAGTTAGCTCACTCATTAGGCACCCCAGGCTTT
ACACTTTATGCTTCCGGCTCGTATGTTGTGTGGAATTGTGAGCGGATAACAATTTCAAACGAGACCACTC
ATCGCCCAATCACTAGTGAATTCGTTCTATAGTGTCACCTAAATACCATAGAGCCGTTGGTCATAGCTGT
TTCCTGTCCAGGCATCATGACACGGTTATCCACAGAATCAGGGGATAACGCAGGAAAGAACATGTGAGCA
AAAGGCCAGCAAAAGGCCAGGAACCGTAAAAAGGCCGCGTTGCTGGCGTTTTTCCATAGGCTCCGCCCCC
CTGACGAGCATCACAAAAATCGACGCTCAAGTCAGAGGTGGCGAAACCCGACAGGACTATAAAGATACCA
GGCGTTTCCCCCTGGAAGCTCCCTCGTGCGCTCTCCTGTTCCGACCCTGCCGCTTACCGGATACCTGTCC
GCCTTTCTCCCTTCGGGAAGCGTGGCGCTTTCTCATAGCTCACGCTGTAGGTATCTCAGTTCGGTGTAGG
TCGTTCGCTCCAAGCTGGGCTGTGTGCACGAACCCCCCGTTCAGCCCGACCGCTGCGCCTTATCCGGTAA
CTATCGTCTTGAGTCCAACCCGGTAAGACACGACTTATCGCCACTGGCAGCAGCCACTGGTAACAGGATT
AGCAGAGCGAGGTATGTAGGCGGTGCTACAGAGTTCTTGAAGTGGTGGCCTAACTACGGCTACACTAGAA
GAACAGTATTTGGTATCTGCGCTCTGCTGAAGCCAGTTACCTTCGGAAAAAGAGTTGGTAGCTCTTGATC
CGGCAAACAAACCACCGCTGGTAGCGGTGGTTTTTTTGTTTGCAAGCAGCAGATTACGCGCAGAAAAAAA
GGATCTCAAGAAGATCCTTTGATCTTTTCTACGGGGTCTGACGCTCAGTGGAACGAAAACTCACGTTAAG
GGATTTTGGTCATGAGATTATCAAAAAGGATCTTCACCTAGATCCTTTTGTGATGATCGGCACGTAAGAG
GTTCCAACTTTCACCATAATGAAATAAGATCACTACCGGGCGTATTTTTTGAGTTATCGAGATTTTCAGG
AGCTAAGGAAGCTAAAATGGAGAAAAAAATCACTGGATATACCACCGTTGATATATCCCAATGGCATCGT
AAAGAACATTTTGAGGCATTTCAGTCAGTTGCTCAATGTACCTATAACCAGACCGTTCAGCTGGATATTA
CGGCCTTTTTAAAGACCGTAAAGAAAAATAAGCACAAGTTTTATCCGGCCTTTATTCACATTCTTGCCCG
CCTGATGAATGCTCATCCGGAATTCCGTATGGCAATGAAAGACGGTGAGCTGGTGATATGGGATAGTGTT
CACCCTTGTTACACCGTTTTCCATGAGCAAACTGAAACGTTTTCATCGCTCTGGAGTGAATACCACGACG
ATTTCCGGCAGTTTCTACACATATATTCGCAAGATGTGGCGTGTTACGGTGAAAACCTGGCCTATTTCCC
TAAAGGGTTTATTGAGAATATGTTTTTCGTGTCAGCCAATCCCTGGGTGAGTTTCACCAGTTTTGATTTA
AACGTGGCCAATATGGACAACTTCTTCGCCCCCGTTTTCACCATGGGCAAATATTATACGCAAGGCGACA
AGGTGCTGATGCCGCTGGCGATTCAGGTTCATCATGCCGTTTGTGATGGCTTCCATGTCGGCAGAATGCT
TAATGAATTACAACAGTACTGCGATGAGTGGCAGGGCGGGGCGTAATTTTTTTAAGGCAGTTATTGGTGC
CCTTAAACGCCTGGTTGCTACGCCTGAATAAGTGATAATAAGCGGATGAATGGCAGAAATTCGATGATAA
GCTGTCAAACATGATGT
[125 nt withheld, positions 1908-2032]
C
[91 nt withheld, positions 2034-2124]
AGGGTGATGGTTCACGTAGTGGGCCAGCGCCCTGATAGACGGTTTTTCGCCCTTTGACGTTGGAGTCCAC
GTTCTTT
[37 nt withheld, positions 2202-2238]
ACCCTATCTCGGTCTATTCTTTTGATTTATAAGGGATTTTGCCGATTTCGGCCTATTGGTTAAAAAATGA
GCTGATTTAACAAAAATTTAACGCGAATTTTAACAAAATATTAACGCTTACAATTTTAACATTGTAGAAA
CGCATGTAAAACGACGGCCAGTGAATTGTAATACGACTCACTATAGGGTGAATTCCGCTTAGGACCTTAG
ATATTGATCTCAA
